Addgene plasmid #129362: pRSET QUEEN7mu K54A
Purpose: mutant of QUEEN-7mu
Depositing lab: Yasushi Okada. Depositing organization: RIKEN Center for Biosystems Dynamics Research, Kobe. Publication: Live cell imaging of metabolic heterogeneity by quantitative fluorescent ATP indicator protein, QUEEN-37C. Yaginuma H, Okada Y. bioRxiv 2021.10.08.463131 10.1101/2021.10.08.463131.
Backbone
  Vector backbone: pRSET B
  Vector type: Bacterial Expression
Growth in bacteria
  Bacterial resistance: Ampicillin, 100 μg/mL
  Growth temperature: 37°C
  Growth strain: DH5alpha
  Copy number: High Copy
Gene/Insert
  Gene/Insert name: QUEEN7mu K54A
  Species: Synthetic
  Cloning method: Restriction Enzyme; 5′ cloning site Unknown (unknown if destroyed)
Terms and licenses: Academic/Nonprofit Terms; Industry Terms: Not Available to Industry
Depositor comments: Depositor Adm #1212 . Please visit https://www.biorxiv.org/content/10.1101/2021.10.08.463131v1 for bioRxiv preprint.
How to cite: pRSET QUEEN7mu K54A was a gift from Yasushi Okada (Addgene plasmid # 129362 ; http://n2t.net/addgene:129362 ; RRID:Addgene_129362)
