[The description below was written by a language model from this plasmid's Addgene catalogue record and pLannotate feature annotations shown in this document.]
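Description:
pRSET QUEEN7mu K54A is a bacterial expression plasmid of about 4 kb built on the pRSET B backbone. It encodes a point mutant (K54A) of QUEEN-7mu, a synthetic, genetically encoded fluorescent ATP indicator. It is maintained in E. coli at high copy through a ColE1/pUC-type origin and selected with ampicillin via the β-lactamase gene and its own promoter. An f1 phage origin is also present, which in principle allows single-stranded DNA production. The short lacZα, lacI and SET1 fragments picked up by the annotation appear to be backbone remnants rather than functional elements.

The expression cassette is driven by the T7 promoter with the T7 gene 10 ribosome binding site and closed by the T7 terminator, so expression requires a host that supplies T7 RNA polymerase. The reading frame starts with the standard pRSET N-terminal leader: a 6xHis stretch (annotated as a capTEV fragment), the T7 gene 10 leader tag, and the Xpress epitope with its enterokinase cleavage site. These allow affinity purification, detection and tag removal. The sensor itself is annotated as a fragment of the bacterial F-type ATP synthase ε subunit (atpC, matched to Geobacillus/Bacillus PS3 sequences), followed by a GFP-derived fluorescent protein labelled cEGFP and then a second, shorter atpC fragment. In other words, the fluorescent protein is inserted within the ATP-binding ε subunit, so that ATP binding can alter the fluorescence.

The record states the purpose only as a mutant of QUEEN-7mu and does not say what the K54A substitution does. The associated work concerns quantitative ATP imaging with QUEEN indicators. The plasmid's design suits recombinant production and purification of the variant for characterisation alongside the parent sensor.
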