Features (pLannotate 1.2.2; 16 found; start..end, strand, type, name):
      1..19      +  promoter       T7 promoter: promoter for bacteriophage T7 RNA polymerase
     51..73      +  RBS            RBS: efficient ribosome binding site from bacteriophage T7 gene 10 (Olins and Rangwala, 1989)
     93..113     +  CDS            capTEV™ (fragment): composite tag for in vivo biotinylation, TEV protease cleavage, and 6xHis tagging
    114..146     +  CDS            T7 tag (gene 10 leader): leader peptide from bacteriophage T7 gene 10 promotes efficient translation in E. coli
    150..173     +  CDS            Xpress™ tag: Xpress™ epitope tag, including an enterokinase recognition and cleavage site
    180..500     +  CDS            atpC (fragment): ATPE_GEOKA - Experimental evidence at protein level: Swiss-Prot protein existence level 1. Produces ATP from ADP in the presence of a proton gradient across the membrane. From Geobacillus kaustophilus (strain HTA426).
    519..1241    +  CDS            cEGFP: cEGFP is a basic (constitutively fluorescent) green fluorescent protein published in 2008, derived from Aequorea victoria.
   1248..1319    +  CDS            atpC (fragment): ATPE_BACP3 - Experimental evidence at protein level: Swiss-Prot protein existence level 1. Produces ATP from ADP in the presence of a proton gradient across the membrane. From Bacillus sp. (strain PS3).
   1340..1389    +  CDS            SET1 (fragment): solubility-enhancement tag derived from T7 phage gene 10B
   1397..1444    +  terminator     T7 terminator: transcription terminator for bacteriophage T7 RNA polymerase
   1470..1536    +  CDS            lacZα (fragment): LacZα fragment of β-galactosidase; lacZ fragment
   1541..1969    +  rep_origin     f1 ori (sequence partly withheld): f1 bacteriophage origin of replication; arrow indicates direction of (+) strand synthesis
   2022..2126    +  promoter       AmpR promoter: bla
   2127..2987    +  CDS            AmpR: β-lactamase; bla; confers resistance to ampicillin, carbenicillin, and related antibiotics
   3158..3746    +  rep_origin     ori: high-copy-number ColE1/pMB1/pBR322/pUC origin of replication
   3929..3982    +  CDS            lacI (fragment): lac repressor; lacI; The lac repressor binds to the lac operator to inhibit transcription in E. coli. This inhibition can be relieved by adding lactose or isopropyl-β-D-thiogalactopyranoside (IPTG).
>Addgene plasmid #129362 | pRSET QUEEN7mu K54A | addgene full sequence | sequence record 259964 | Addgene NGS Result
TAATACGACTCACTATAGGGAGACCACAACGGTTTCCCTCTAGAAATAATTTTGTTTAACTTTAAGAAGG
AGATATACATATGCGGGGTTCTCATCATCATCATCATCATGGTATGGCTAGCATGACTGGTGGACAGCAA
ATGGGTCGGGATCTGTACGACGATGACGATAAGGATCCGATGAAAACGATCCACGTGAGCGTCACTACTC
CTGATGGCCCGGTGTACGAAGACGATGTTGAAATGGTCAGCGTCAAAGCGAAAAGCGGCGAGCTCGGCAT
TTTGCCGGGGCACATTCCGCTTAAGGCCCCGCTCGAGATCAGCGCGGCCCGGCTGAAAGCGGGCGGCAAA
ACGCAATACATTGCCGTCAGCGGCGGCAATTTGGAAGTCCGCCCGGACAAAGTGACGATTAACGCTCAAG
CTGCTGAACGGGCGGAGGACATTGACGTCCTCCGCGCCAAAGCGGCGAAAGAGCGGGCGGAGCGCCGCCT
GCAAAGCCAGACCCGTTACAACAGCCACAACGTCTATATCATGGCCGACAAGCAGAAGAACGGCATCAAG
GTGAACTTCAAGATCCGCCACAACATCGAGGACGGCAGCGTGCAGCTCGCCGACCACTACCAGCAGAACA
CCCCCATCGGCGACGGCCCCGTGCTGCTGCCCGACAACCACTACCTGAGCACCCAGTCCAAGCTGAGCAA
AGACCCCAACGAGAAGCGCGATCACATGGTCCTGCTGGAGTTCGTGACCGCCGCCGGGATCACTCTCGGC
ATGGACGAGCTGTACAAGGGTGGCACCGGAGGGAGCATGGTGAGCAAGGGCGAGGAGCTGTTCACCGGGG
TGGTGCCCATCCTGGTCGAGCTGGACGGCGACGTAAACGGCCACAAGTTCAGCGTGTCCGGCGAGGGCGA
GGGCGATGCCACCTACGGCAAGCTGACCCTGAAGTTCATCTGCACCACCGGCAAGCTGCCCGTGCCCTGG
CCCACCCTCGTGACCACCCTGACCTACGGCGTGCAGTGCTTCAGCCGCTACCCCGACCACATGAAGCAGC
ACGACTTCTTCAAGTCCGCCATGCCCGAAGGCTACGTCCAGGAGCGCACCATCTTCTTCAAGGACGACGG
CAACTACAAGACCCGCGCCGAGGTGAAGTTCGAGGGCGACACCCTGGTGAACCGCATCGAGCTGAAGGGC
ATCGACTTCAAGGAGGACGGCAACATCCTGGGGCACAAGCTGGAGTACAACCTGGGTGACATCGACTTCA
AACGGGCCGAACTGGCGTTAAAACGCGCCATGAACCGTTTGAGCGTTGCGGAAATGAAGTGAATTCGAAG
CTTGATCCGGCTGCTAACAAAGCCCGAAAGGAAGCTGAGTTGGCTGCTGCCACCGCTGAGCAATAACTAG
CATAACCCCTTGGGGCCTCTAAACGGGTCTTGAGGGGTTTTTTGCTGAAAGGAGGAACTATATCCGGATC
TGGCGTAATAGCGAAGAGGCCCGCACCGATCGCCCTTCCCAACAGTTGCGCAGCCTGAATGGCGAATGGG
[124 nt withheld, positions 1541-1664]
C
[91 nt withheld, positions 1666-1756]
A
[49 nt withheld, positions 1758-1806]
CCTTTGACGTTGGAGTCCACGTTCTTT
[37 nt withheld, positions 1834-1870]
ACCCTATCTCGGTCTATTCTTTTGATTTATAAGGGATTTTGCCGATTTCGGCCTATTGGTTAAAAAATGA
GCTGATTTAACAAAAATTTAACGCGAATTTTAACAAAATATTAACGCTTACAATTTAGGTGGCACTTTTC
GGGGAAATGTGCGCGGAACCCCTATTTGTTTATTTTTCTAAATACATTCAAATATGTATCCGCTCATGAG
ACAATAACCCTGATAAATGCTTCAATAATATTGAAAAAGGAAGAGTATGAGTATTCAACATTTCCGTGTC
GCCCTTATTCCCTTTTTTGCGGCATTTTGCCTTCCTGTTTTTGCTCACCCAGAAACGCTGGTGAAAGTAA
AAGATGCTGAAGATCAGTTGGGTGCACGAGTGGGTTACATCGAACTGGATCTCAACAGCGGTAAGATCCT
TGAGAGTTTTCGCCCCGAAGAACGTTTTCCAATGATGAGCACTTTTAAAGTTCTGCTATGTGGCGCGGTA
TTATCCCGTATTGACGCCGGGCAAGAGCAACTCGGTCGCCGCATACACTATTCTCAGAATGACTTGGTTG
AGTACTCACCAGTCACAGAAAAGCATCTTACGGATGGCATGACAGTAAGAGAATTATGCAGTGCTGCCAT
AACCATGAGTGATAACACTGCGGCCAACTTACTTCTGACAACGATCGGAGGACCGAAGGAGCTAACCGCT
TTTTTGCACAACATGGGGGATCATGTAACTCGCCTTGATCGTTGGGAACCGGAGCTGAATGAAGCCATAC
CAAACGACGAGCGTGACACCACGATGCCTGTAGCAATGGCAACAACGTTGCGCAAACTATTAACTGGCGA
ACTACTTACTCTAGCTTCCCGGCAACAATTAATAGACTGGATGGAGGCGGATAAAGTTGCAGGACCACTT
CTGCGCTCGGCCCTTCCGGCTGGCTGGTTTATTGCTGATAAATCTGGAGCCGGTGAGCGTGGGTCTCGCG
GTATCATTGCAGCACTGGGGCCAGATGGTAAGCCCTCCCGTATCGTAGTTATCTACACGACGGGGAGTCA
GGCAACTATGGATGAACGAAATAGACAGATCGCTGAGATAGGTGCCTCACTGATTAAGCATTGGTAACTG
TCAGACCAAGTTTACTCATATATACTTTAGATTGATTTAAAACTTCATTTTTAATTTAAAAGGATCTAGG
TGAAGATCCTTTTTGATAATCTCATGACCAAAATCCCTTAACGTGAGTTTTCGTTCCACTGAGCGTCAGA
CCCCGTAGAAAAGATCAAAGGATCTTCTTGAGATCCTTTTTTTCTGCGCGTAATCTGCTGCTTGCAAACA
AAAAAACCACCGCTACCAGCGGTGGTTTGTTTGCCGGATCAAGAGCTACCAACTCTTTTTCCGAAGGTAA
CTGGCTTCAGCAGAGCGCAGATACCAAATACTGTTCTTCTAGTGTAGCCGTAGTTAGGCCACCACTTCAA
GAACTCTGTAGCACCGCCTACATACCTCGCTCTGCTAATCCTGTTACCAGTGGCTGCTGCCAGTGGCGAT
AAGTCGTGTCTTACCGGGTTGGACTCAAGACGATAGTTACCGGATAAGGCGCAGCGGTCGGGCTGAACGG
GGGGTTCGTGCACACAGCCCAGCTTGGAGCGAACGACCTACACCGAACTGAGATACCTACAGCGTGAGCT
ATGAGAAAGCGCCACGCTTCCCGAAGGGAGAAAGGCGGACAGGTATCCGGTAAGCGGCAGGGTCGGAACA
GGAGAGCGCACGAGGGAGCTTCCAGGGGGAAACGCCTGGTATCTTTATAGTCCTGTCGGGTTTCGCCACC
TCTGACTTGAGCGTCGATTTTTGTGATGCTCGTCAGGGGGGCGGAGCCTATGGAAAAACGCCAGCAACGC
GGCCTTTTTACGGTTCCTGGCCTTTTGCTGGCCTTTTGCTCACATGTTCTTTCCTGCGTTATCCCCTGAT
TCTGTGGATAACCGTATTACCGCCTTTGAGTGAGCTGATACCGCTCGCCGCAGCCGAACGACCGAGCGCA
GCGAGTCAGTGAGCGAGGAAGCGGAAGAGCGCCCAATACGCAAACCGCCTCTCCCCGCGCGTTGGCCGAT
TCATTAATGCAGGATCTCGATCCCGCGAAAT
